Addgene plasmid #209025: pLCHKOv3
Purpose: (Empty Backbone) Lentiviral backbone for expressing U6 driven hybrid guide (hg)RNAs with BveI cloning sites and puromycin selection marker
Depositing lab: Thomas Gonatopoulos-Pournatzis. Depositing organization: National Cancer Institute (NCI). Publication: Genome-scale exon perturbation screens uncover exons critical for cell fitness. Xiao MS, Damodaran AP, Kumari B, Dickson E, Xing K, On TA, Parab N, King HE, Perez AR, Guiblet WM, Duncan G, Che A, Chari R, Andresson T, Vidigal JA, Weatheritt RJ, Aregger M, Gonatopoulos-Pournatzis T. Mol Cell. 2024 Jul 11;84(13):2553-2572.e19. doi: 10.1016/j.molcel.2024.05.024. Epub 2024 Jun 24. PubMed 38917794.
Backbone
  Vector backbone: pLCHKO
  Backbone manufacturer: Addgene #155048
  Vector type: Mammalian Expression, Lentiviral, CRISPR
  Selectable markers: Puromycin
Growth in bacteria
  Bacterial resistance: Ampicillin, 100 μg/mL
  Growth temperature: 30°C
  Growth strain: ccdB Survival
  Copy number: High Copy
Gene/Insert
  Gene/Insert name: None
Terms and licenses: Academic/Nonprofit Terms; Industry Terms: Not Available to Industry
Depositor comments: Carrying ccdB gene as stuffer that is replaced during guide cloning. After cloning guides, use NEB Stable bacterial growth strains to amplify plasmid.
How to cite: pLCHKOv3 was a gift from Thomas Gonatopoulos-Pournatzis (Addgene plasmid # 209025 ; http://n2t.net/addgene:209025 ; RRID:Addgene_209025)
