[The description below was written by a language model from this plasmid's Addgene catalogue record and pLannotate feature annotations shown in this document.]
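Description:
pLCHKOv3 is an empty lentiviral CRISPR backbone derived from pLCHKO, designed to express hybrid guide RNAs (hgRNAs) from a human U6 RNA polymerase III promoter in mammalian cells. It has no insert. Instead, the guide cloning position, flanked by BveI sites according to the record, is occupied by a ccdB stuffer (annotated with an adjacent ccdA fragment) that is replaced when guides are cloned in. Because CcdB poisons DNA gyrase, the uncut backbone must be propagated in a ccdB-tolerant E. coli strain, and the toxin counter-selects against parental plasmid in standard strains after cloning. In bacteria the plasmid is maintained by a high-copy ColE1/pUC-type origin and ampicillin resistance (AmpR). An f1 ori, lac promoter/operator remnants and T7/T3 promoters are also carried over from the cloning backbone.

The viral portion follows a third-generation, self-inactivating layout. An RSV promoter is fused to a truncated HIV-1 5' LTR and drives genomic RNA production in packaging cells. It is followed by the Ψ packaging signal with a partial gag sequence, the RRE for Rev-dependent nuclear export, and a cPPT/CTS. In the feature table the U6 promoter lies on the minus strand next to the ccdB stuffer, so the guide cassette is transcribed in the opposite orientation to the viral genome. Downstream, an hPGK promoter drives puromycin N-acetyltransferase for selection of transduced cells. A WPRE enhances transcript expression, and the ΔU3 3' LTR inactivates LTR promoter activity after integration. An SV40 poly(A) signal and SV40 ori lie outside the LTRs. No nuclease is encoded, so the Cas proteins must be supplied separately. The associated publication indicates use in pooled, genome-scale exon perturbation screens.
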