Features (pLannotate 1.2.2; 29 found; start..end, strand, type, name):
      7..507     +  promoter       hPGK promoter: human phosphoglycerate kinase 1 promoter
    529..1128    +  CDS            PuroR (fragment): puromycin N-acetyltransferase; pac from Streptomyces; confers resistance to puromycin
   1144..1732    +  misc_feature   WPRE: woodchuck hepatitis virus posttranscriptional regulatory element
   1783..1802    +  misc_feature   cPPT/CTS (fragment): central polypurine tract and central termination sequence of HIV-1
   1804..2037    +  LTR            3' LTR (ΔU3): self-inactivating 3' long terminal repeat (LTR) from HIV-1
   2115..2236    +  polyA_signal   SV40 poly(A) signal: SV40 polyadenylation signal
   2276..2411    +  rep_origin     SV40 ori: SV40 origin of replication
   2432..2450    -  promoter       T7 promoter: promoter for bacteriophage T7 RNA polymerase
   2458..2613    +  CDS            lacZα (fragment): LacZα fragment of β-galactosidase; lacZ fragment
   2618..3046    +  rep_origin     f1 ori (sequence partly withheld): f1 bacteriophage origin of replication; arrow indicates direction of (+) strand synthesis
   3099..3203    +  promoter       AmpR promoter: bla
   3204..4064    +  CDS            AmpR: β-lactamase; bla; confers resistance to ampicillin, carbenicillin, and related antibiotics
   4235..4823    +  rep_origin     ori: high-copy-number ColE1/pMB1/pBR322/pUC origin of replication
   5006..5098    +  CDS            lacI (fragment): lac repressor; lacI; The lac repressor binds to the lac operator to inhibit transcription in E. coli. This inhibition can be relieved by adding lactose or isopropyl-β-D-thiogalactopyranoside (IPTG).
   5111..5132    +  protein_bind   CAP binding site: CAP binding activates transcription in the presence of cAMP. E. coli catabolite activator protein
   5147..5177    +  promoter       lac promoter: promoter for the E. coli lac operon
   5185..5201    +  protein_bind   lac operator: The lac repressor binds to the lac operator to inhibit transcription in E. coli. This inhibition can be relieved by adding lactose or isopropyl-β-D-thiogalactopyranoside (IPTG). lac repressor encoded by lacI
   5246..5264    +  promoter       T3 promoter: promoter for bacteriophage T3 RNA polymerase
   5292..5518    +  promoter       RSV promoter: Rous sarcoma virus enhancer/promoter
   5519..5699    +  LTR            5' LTR (truncated): truncated 5' long terminal repeat (LTR) from HIV-1
   5746..5871    +  misc_feature   HIV-1 Ψ: packaging signal of human immunodeficiency virus type 1
   5855..6218    +  CDS            HIV-1 gag (fragment): gag protein from human immunodeficiency virus 1; gag
   6364..6597    +  misc_feature   RRE: The Rev response element (RRE) of HIV-1 allows for Rev-dependent mRNA export from the nucleus to the cytoplasm.
   6974..7000    +  CDS            Rev (fragment): human immunodeficiency virus 1 (HIV-1) Rev protein; rev; enhances nuclear export of unspliced and incompletely spliced viral mRNAs
   7052..7126    +  intron         PDK intron (fragment): pdk; modified pyruvate orthophosphate dikinase intron from Flaveria trinervia 3.0
   7217..7375    +  CDS            ccdA (fragment): CCDA_ECO57 - Also known as H, letA. Experimental evidence at protein level: Swiss-Prot protein existence level 1. Antitoxin component of a type II toxin-antitoxin (TA) system which inhibits the post-segregational killing (PSK) of plasmid-free cells, also referred to as a plasmid addiction system. Binds to and blocks the activity of CcdB; will also remove bound CcdB protein from the CcdB-GyrA complex by forming a CcdA-CcdB complex, a process termed rejuvenation. Functions as a transcriptional corepressor for the ccdAB operon, repression also requires CcdB (By similarity). From Escherichia coli
   7381..7665    +  CDS            ccdB (fragment): CcdB, a bacterial toxin that poisons DNA gyrase; ccdB; Plasmids containing the ccdB gene cannot be propagated in standard E. coli strains.
   7685..7925    -  promoter       U6 promoter: RNA polymerase III promoter for human U6 snRNA
   7967..8084    +  misc_feature   cPPT/CTS: central polypurine tract and central termination sequence of HIV-1
>Addgene plasmid #209025 | pLCHKOv3 | addgene full sequence | sequence record 413577 | Addgene NGS Result
CCCGGGTTGCGCCTTTTCCAAGGCAGCCCTGGGTTTGCGCAGGGACGCGGCTGCTCTGGGCGTGGTTCCG
GGAAACGCAGCGGCGCCGACCCTGGGTCTCGCACATTCTTCACGTCCGTTCGCAGCGTCACCCGGATCTT
CGCCGCTACCCTTGTGGGCCCCCCGGCGACGCTTCCTGCTCCGCCCCTAAGTCGGGAAGGTTCCTTGCGG
TTCGCGGCGTGCCGGACGTGACAAACGGAAGCCGCAGCTCACACTAGTACCCTCGCAGACGGACAGCGCC
AGGGAGCAATGGCAGCGCGCCGACCGCGATGGGCTGTGGCCAATAGCGGCTGCTCAGCAGGGCGCGCCGA
GAGCAGCGGCCGGGAAGGGGCGGTGCGGGAGGCGGGGTGTGGGGCGGTAGTGTGGGCCCTGTTCCTGCCC
GCGCGGTGTTCCGCATTCTGCAAGCCTCCGGAGCGCACGTCGGCAGTCGGCTCCCTCGTTGACCGAATCA
CCGACCTCTCTCCCCAGGGGGATCCACCGGAGCTTACCATGACCGAGTACAAGCCCACGGTGCGCCTCGC
CACCCGCGACGACGTCCCCAGGGCCGTACGCACCCTCGCCGCCGCGTTCGCCGACTACCCCGCCACGCGC
CACACCGTCGATCCGGACCGCCACATCGAGCGGGTCACCGAGCTGCAAGAACTCTTCCTCACGCGCGTCG
GGCTCGACATCGGCAAGGTGTGGGTCGCGGACGACGGCGCCGCCGTGGCGGTCTGGACCACGCCGGAGAG
CGTCGAAGCGGGGGCGGTGTTCGCCGAGATCGGCCCGCGCATGGCCGAGTTGAGCGGTTCCCGGCTGGCC
GCGCAGCAACAGATGGAAGGCCTCCTGGCGCCGCACCGGCCCAAGGAGCCCGCGTGGTTCCTGGCCACCG
TCGGTGTTTCGCCCGACCACCAGGGCAAGGGTCTGGGCAGCGCCGTCGTGCTCCCCGGAGTGGAGGCGGC
CGAGCGCGCCGGGGTGCCCGCCTTCCTGGAGACCTCCGCGCCCCGCAACCTCCCCTTCTACGAGCGGCTC
GGCTTCACCGTCACCGCCGACGTCGAGGTGCCCGAAGGACCGCGCACCTGGTGCATGACCCGCAAGCCCG
GTGCCTGAACGCGTTAAGTCGACAATCAACCTCTGGATTACAAAATTTGTGAAAGATTGACTGGTATTCT
TAACTATGTTGCTCCTTTTACGCTATGTGGATACGCTGCTTTAATGCCTTTGTATCATGCTATTGCTTCC
CGTATGGCTTTCATTTTCTCCTCCTTGTATAAATCCTGGTTGCTGTCTCTTTATGAGGAGTTGTGGCCCG
TTGTCAGGCAACGTGGCGTGGTGTGCACTGTGTTTGCTGACGCAACCCCCACTGGTTGGGGCATTGCCAC
CACCTGTCAGCTCCTTTCCGGGACTTTCGCTTTCCCCCTCCCTATTGCCACGGCGGAACTCATCGCCGCC
TGCCTTGCCCGCTGCTGGACAGGGGCTCGGCTGTTGGGCACTGACAATTCCGTGGTGTTGTCGGGGAAAT
CATCGTCCTTTCCTTGGCTGCTCGCCTGTGTTGCCACCTGGATTCTGCGCGGGACGTCCTTCTGCTACGT
CCCTTCGGCCCTCAATCCAGCGGACCTTCCTTCCCGCGGCCTGCTGCCGGCTCTGCGGCCTCTTCCGCGT
CTTCGCCTTCGCCCTCAGACGAGTCGGATCTCCCTTTGGGCCGCCTCCCCGCGTCGACTTTAAGACCAAT
GACTTACAAGGCAGCTGTAGATCTTAGCCACTTTTTAAAAGAAAAGGGGGGACTGGAAGGGCTAATTCAC
TCCCAACGAAGACAAGATCTGCTTTTTGCTTGTACTGGGTCTCTCTGGTTAGACCAGATCTGAGCCTGGG
AGCTCTCTGGCTAACTAGGGAACCCACTGCTTAAGCCTCAATAAAGCTTGCCTTGAGTGCTTCAAGTAGT
GTGTGCCCGTCTGTTGTGTGACTCTGGTAACTAGAGATCCCTCAGACCCTTTTAGTCAGTGTGGAAAATC
TCTAGCAGTACGTATAGTAGTTCATGTCATCTTATTATTCAGTATTTATAACTTGCAAAGAAATGAATAT
CAGAGAGTGAGAGGAACTTGTTTATTGCAGCTTATAATGGTTACAAATAAAGCAATAGCATCACAAATTT
CACAAATAAAGCATTTTTTTCACTGCATTCTAGTTGTGGTTTGTCCAAACTCATCAATGTATCTTATCAT
GTCTGGCTCTAGCTATCCCGCCCCTAACTCCGCCCATCCCGCCCCTAACTCCGCCCAGTTCCGCCCATTC
TCCGCCCCATGGCTGACTAATTTTTTTTATTTATGCAGAGGCCGAGGCCGCCTCGGCCTCTGAGCTATTC
CAGAAGTAGTGAGGAGGCTTTTTTGGAGGCCTAGGGACGTACCCAATTCGCCCTATAGTGAGTCGTATTA
CGCGCGCTCACTGGCCGTCGTTTTACAACGTCGTGACTGGGAAAACCCTGGCGTTACCCAACTTAATCGC
CTTGCAGCACATCCCCCTTTCGCCAGCTGGCGTAATAGCGAAGAGGCCCGCACCGATCGCCCTTCCCAAC
AGTTGCGCAGCCTGAATGGCGAATGGG
[124 nt withheld, positions 2618-2741]
C
[91 nt withheld, positions 2743-2833]
A
[49 nt withheld, positions 2835-2883]
CCTTTGACGTTGGAGTCCACGTTCTTT
[37 nt withheld, positions 2911-2947]
ACCCTATCTCGGTCTATTCTTTTGATTTATAAGGGATTTTGCCGATTTCGGCCTATTGGTTAAAAAATGA
GCTGATTTAACAAAAATTTAACGCGAATTTTAACAAAATATTAACGCTTACAATTTAGGTGGCACTTTTC
GGGGAAATGTGCGCGGAACCCCTATTTGTTTATTTTTCTAAATACATTCAAATATGTATCCGCTCATGAG
ACAATAACCCTGATAAATGCTTCAATAATATTGAAAAAGGAAGAGTATGAGTATTCAACATTTCCGTGTC
GCCCTTATTCCCTTTTTTGCGGCATTTTGCCTTCCTGTTTTTGCTCACCCAGAAACGCTGGTGAAAGTAA
AAGATGCTGAAGATCAGTTGGGTGCACGAGTGGGTTACATCGAACTGGATCTCAACAGCGGTAAGATCCT
TGAGAGTTTTCGCCCCGAAGAACGTTTTCCAATGATGAGCACTTTTAAAGTTCTGCTATGTGGCGCGGTA
TTATCCCGTATTGACGCCGGGCAAGAGCAACTCGGTCGCCGCATACACTATTCTCAGAATGACTTGGTTG
AGTACTCACCAGTCACAGAAAAGCATCTTACGGATGGCATGACAGTAAGAGAATTATGCAGTGCTGCCAT
AACCATGAGTGATAACACTGCGGCCAACTTACTTCTGACAACGATCGGAGGACCGAAGGAGCTAACCGCT
TTTTTGCACAACATGGGGGATCATGTAACTCGCCTTGATCGTTGGGAACCGGAGCTGAATGAAGCCATAC
CAAACGACGAGCGTGACACCACGATGCCTGTAGCAATGGCAACAACGTTGCGCAAACTATTAACTGGCGA
ACTACTTACTCTAGCTTCCCGGCAACAATTAATAGACTGGATGGAGGCGGATAAAGTTGCAGGACCACTT
CTGCGCTCGGCCCTTCCGGCTGGCTGGTTTATTGCTGATAAATCTGGAGCCGGTGAGCGTGGGTCTCGCG
GTATCATTGCAGCACTGGGGCCAGATGGTAAGCCCTCCCGTATCGTAGTTATCTACACGACGGGGAGTCA
GGCAACTATGGATGAACGAAATAGACAGATCGCTGAGATAGGTGCCTCACTGATTAAGCATTGGTAACTG
TCAGACCAAGTTTACTCATATATACTTTAGATTGATTTAAAACTTCATTTTTAATTTAAAAGGATCTAGG
TGAAGATCCTTTTTGATAATCTCATGACCAAAATCCCTTAACGTGAGTTTTCGTTCCACTGAGCGTCAGA
CCCCGTAGAAAAGATCAAAGGATCTTCTTGAGATCCTTTTTTTCTGCGCGTAATCTGCTGCTTGCAAACA
AAAAAACCACCGCTACCAGCGGTGGTTTGTTTGCCGGATCAAGAGCTACCAACTCTTTTTCCGAAGGTAA
CTGGCTTCAGCAGAGCGCAGATACCAAATACTGTTCTTCTAGTGTAGCCGTAGTTAGGCCACCACTTCAA
GAACTCTGTAGCACCGCCTACATACCTCGCTCTGCTAATCCTGTTACCAGTGGCTGCTGCCAGTGGCGAT
AAGTCGTGTCTTACCGGGTTGGACTCAAGACGATAGTTACCGGATAAGGCGCAGCGGTCGGGCTGAACGG
GGGGTTCGTGCACACAGCCCAGCTTGGAGCGAACGACCTACACCGAACTGAGATACCTACAGCGTGAGCT
ATGAGAAAGCGCCACGCTTCCCGAAGGGAGAAAGGCGGACAGGTATCCGGTAAGCGGCAGGGTCGGAACA
GGAGAGCGCACGAGGGAGCTTCCAGGGGGAAACGCCTGGTATCTTTATAGTCCTGTCGGGTTTCGCCACC
TCTGACTTGAGCGTCGATTTTTGTGATGCTCGTCAGGGGGGCGGAGCCTATGGAAAAACGCCAGCAACGC
GGCCTTTTTACGGTTCCTGGCCTTTTGCTGGCCTTTTGCTCACATGTTCTTTCCTGCGTTATCCCCTGAT
TCTGTGGATAACCGTATTACCGCCTTTGAGTGAGCTGATACCGCTCGCCGCAGCCGAACGACCGAGCGCA
GCGAGTCAGTGAGCGAGGAAGCGGAAGAGCGCCCAATACGCAAACCGCCTCTCCCCGCGCGTTGGCCGAT
TCATTAATGCAGCTGGCACGACAGGTTTCCCGACTGGAAAGCGGGCAGTGAGCGCAACGCAATTAATGTG
AGTTAGCTCACTCATTAGGCACCCCAGGCTTTACACTTTATGCTTCCGGCTCGTATGTTGTGTGGAATTG
TGAGCGGATAACAATTTCACACAGGAAACAGCTATGACCATGATTACGCCAAGCGCGCAATTAACCCTCA
CTAAAGGGAACAAAAGCTGGAGCTGCAAGCTTAATGTAGTCTTATGCAATACTCTTGTAGTCTTGCAACA
TGGTAACGATGAGTTAGCAACATGCCTTACAAGGAGAGAAAAAGCACCGTGCATGCCGATTGGTGGAAGT
AAGGTGGTACGATCGTGCCTTATTAGGAAGGCAACAGACGGGTCTGACATGGATTGGACGAACCACTGAA
TTGCCGCATTGCAGAGATATTGTATTTAAGTGCCTAGCTCGATACATAAACGGGTCTCTCTGGTTAGACC
AGATCTGAGCCTGGGAGCTCTCTGGCTAACTAGGGAACCCACTGCTTAAGCCTCAATAAAGCTTGCCTTG
AGTGCTTCAAGTAGTGTGTGCCCGTCTGTTGTGTGACTCTGGTAACTAGAGATCCCTCAGACCCTTTTAG
TCAGTGTGGAAAATCTCTAGCAGTGGCGCCCGAACAGGGACTTGAAAGCGAAAGGGAAACCAGAGGAGCT
CTCTCGACGCAGGACTCGGCTTGCTGAAGCGCGCACGGCAAGAGGCGAGGGGCGGCGACTGGTGAGTACG
CCAAAAATTTTGACTAGCGGAGGCTAGAAGGAGAGAGATGGGTGCGAGAGCGTCAGTATTAAGCGGGGGA
GAATTAGATCGCGATGGGAAAAAATTCGGTTAAGGCCAGGGGGAAAGAAAAAATATAAATTAAAACATAT
AGTATGGGCAAGCAGGGAGCTAGAACGATTCGCAGTTAATCCTGGCCTGTTAGAAACATCAGAAGGCTGT
AGACAAATACTGGGACAGCTACAACCATCCCTTCAGACAGGATCAGAAGAACTTAGATCATTATATAATA
CAGTAGCAACCCTCTATTGTGTGCATCAAAGGATAGAGATAAAAGACACCAAGGAAGCTTTAGACAAGAT
AGAGGAAGAGCAAAACAAAAGTAAGACCACCGCACAGCAAGCGGCCGCTGATCTTCAGACCTGGAGGAGG
AGATATGAGGGACAATTGGAGAAGTGAATTATATAAATATAAAGTAGTAAAAATTGAACCATTAGGAGTA
GCACCCACCAAGGCAAAGAGAAGAGTGGTGCAGAGAGAAAAAAGAGCAGTGGGAATAGGAGCTTTGTTCC
TTGGGTTCTTGGGAGCAGCAGGAAGCACTATGGGCGCAGCGTCAATGACGCTGACGGTACAGGCCAGACA
ATTATTGTCTGGTATAGTGCAGCAGCAGAACAATTTGCTGAGGGCTATTGAGGCGCAACAGCATCTGTTG
CAACTCACAGTCTGGGGCATCAAGCAGCTCCAGGCAAGAATCCTGGCTGTGGAAAGATACCTAAAGGATC
AACAGCTCCTGGGGATTTGGGGTTGCTCTGGAAAACTCATTTGCACCACTGCTGTGCCTTGGAATGCTAG
TTGGAGTAATAAATCTCTGGAACAGATTTGGAATCACACGACCTGGATGGAGTGGGACAGAGAAATTAAC
AATTACACAAGCTTAATACACTCCTTAATTGAAGAATCGCAAAACCAGCAAGAAAAGAATGAACAAGAAT
TATTGGAATTAGATAAATGGGCAAGTTTGTGGAATTGGTTTAACATAACAAATTGGCTGTGGTATATAAA
ATTATTCATAATGATAGTAGGAGGCTTGGTAGGTTTAAGAATAGTTTTTGCTGTACTTTCTATAGTGAAT
AGAGTTAGGCAGGGATATTCACCATTATCGTTTCAGACCCACCTCCCAACCCCGAGGGGACCCTGCAGGA
TTTAAATCCGAGGGGACCCAGAGAATTCAAAAAAGTAGGCAGGTGCTTACTAAAAGCCAGATAACAGTAT
GCGTATTTGCGCGCTGATTTTTGCGGTATAAGAATATATACTGATATGTATACCCGAAGTATGTCAAAAA
GAGGTATGCTATGAAGCAGCGTATTACAGTGACAGTTGACAGCGACAGCTATCAGTTGCTCAAGGCATAT
ATGATGTCAATATCTCCGGTCTGGTAAGCACAACCATGCAGAATGAAGCCCGTCGTCTGCGTGCCGAACG
CTGGAAAGCGGAAAATCAGGAAGGGATGGCTGAGGTCGCCCGGTTTATTGAAATGAACGGCTCTTTTGCT
GACGAGAACAGGGGCTGGTGAAATATAAAAGAGAGAGCCGTTATCGTCTGTTTGTGGATGTACAGAGTGA
TATTATTGACACGCCCGGGCGACGGATGGTGATCCCCCTGGCCAGTGCACGTCTGCTGTCAGATAAAGTC
TCCCGTGAACTTTACCCGGTGGTGCATATCGGGGATGAAAGCTGGCGCATGATGACCACCGATATGGCCA
GTGTGCCGGTCTCCGTTATCGGGGAAGAAGTGGCTGATCTCAGCCACCGCGAAAATGACATCAAAAACGC
CATTAACCTGATGTTCTGGGGAATATAAACCTGCAGAGCGGTACCTCGTCCTTTCCACAAGATATATAAA
GCCAAGAAATCGAAATACTTTCAAGTTACGGTAAGCATATGATAGTCCATTTTAAAACATAATTTTAAAA
CTGCAAACTACCCAAGAAATTATTACTTTCTACGTCACGTATTTTGTACTAATATCTTTGTGTTTACAGT
CAAATTAATTCTAATTATCTCTCTAACAGCCTTGTATCGTATATGCAAATATGAAGGAATCATGGGAAAT
AGGCCCTCGAATTCTAGATCTTGAGACAAATGGCAGTATTCATCCACAATTTTAAAAGAAAAGGGGGGAT
TGGGGGGTACAGTGCAGGGGAAAGAATAGTAGACATAATAGCAACAGACATACAAACTAAAGAATTACAA
AAACAAATTACAAAAATTCAAAATTTTCGGGTTTATTACAGGGACAGCAGAGATCCACTTTGGCGCCGGC
TCGAGATTTAAATCCTGCAGGCGAGGGGG
